Addgene plasmid #13988: pDEST17-Nanog
Depositing lab: Shinya Yamanaka. Depositing organization: Kyoto University, Center for iPS Cell Research and Application. Publication: The homeoprotein Nanog is required for maintenance of pluripotency in mouse epiblast and ES cells. Mitsui K, Tokuzawa Y, Itoh H, Segawa K, Murakami M, Takahashi K, Maruyama M, Maeda M, Yamanaka S. Cell. 2003 May 30. 113(5):631-42. 10.1016/S0092-8674(03)00393-3 PubMed 12787504.
Backbone
  Vector backbone: pDEST17
  Backbone manufacturer: Invitrogen
  Backbone size w/o insert (bp): 4900
  Vector type: Bacterial Expression
Growth in bacteria
  Bacterial resistance: Ampicillin, 100 μg/mL
  Growth temperature: 37°C
  Growth strain: DH5alpha
  Copy number: Low Copy
Gene/Insert
  Gene/Insert name: Nanog
  Species: M. musculus (mouse)
  Insert size (bp): 920
  Mutation: None
  Entrez Gene: Nanog (a.k.a. 2410002E02Rik, ENK, Stm1, ecat4)
  Tag / fusion protein: His (N terminal on backbone)
  Cloning method: Gateway Cloning
  Sequencing primers: 5′ T7
Terms and licenses: Academic/Nonprofit Terms; Industry Terms: Not Available to Industry
How to cite: pDEST17-Nanog was a gift from Shinya Yamanaka (Addgene plasmid # 13988 ; http://n2t.net/addgene:13988 ; RRID:Addgene_13988)
