[The description below was written by a language model from this plasmid's Addgene catalogue record.]
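Description:
pDEST17-Nanog is a bacterial expression plasmid built on the Invitrogen pDEST17 Gateway destination vector (about 4.9 kb without insert). It carries the unmutated mouse (M. musculus) Nanog coding sequence as an insert of roughly 920 bp. The insert was introduced by Gateway recombination cloning, which places the open reading frame downstream of the backbone's expression elements and in frame with a backbone-encoded N-terminal His tag. The plasmid is selected with ampicillin, is recorded as low copy, and is propagated in a standard cloning strain. The record does not state the origin of replication. It also does not explicitly name the promoter. However, a T7 primer is listed as the 5′ sequencing primer, and this fits the T7 promoter-driven design of the pDEST17 series, in which expression depends on an E. coli host that supplies T7 RNA polymerase.

The payload is a His-tagged version of Nanog, a homeodomain protein that the associated publication identifies as necessary for maintaining pluripotency in mouse epiblast and embryonic stem cells. The polyhistidine tag allows the recombinant protein to be purified by immobilised metal affinity chromatography and detected with anti-His reagents. A construct of this type is typically used to produce recombinant Nanog protein in bacteria, for purposes such as biochemical or DNA-binding studies or as an antigen for raising antibodies. The record does not specify which of these applications the plasmid was made for. No feature table was provided, so details such as the recombination sites flanking the insert and the terminator cannot be confirmed from the record.
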