>Addgene plasmid #13988 | pDEST17-Nanog | addgene partial sequence | sequence record 20117 | T7 5'-TAATACGACTCACTATAGGG-3'
GTCGTACTACCATCACCATCACCATCACCTCGAATCAACAAGTTTGTACAAAAAAGCAGGCTCTGACATG
AGTGTGGGTCTTCCTGGTCCCCACAGTTTGCCTAGTTCTGAGGAAGCATCGAATTCTGGGAACGCCTCAT
CAATGCCTGCAGTTTTTCATCCCGAGAACTATTCTTGCTTACAAGGGTCTGCTACTGAGATGCTCTGCAC
AGAGGCTGCCTCTCCTCGCCCTTCCTCTGAAGACCTGCCTCTTCAAGGCAGCCCTGATTCTTCTACCAGT
CCCAAACAAAAGCTCTCAAGTCCTGAGGCTGACAAGGGCCCTGAGGAGGAGGAGAACAAGGTCCTTGCCA
GGAAGCAGAAGATGCGGACTGTGTTCTCTCAGGCCCAGCTGTGTGCACTCAAGGACAGGTTTCAGAAGCA
GAAGTACCTCAGCCTCCAGCAGATGCAAGAACTCTCCTCCATTCTGAACCTGAGCTATAAGCAGGTTAAG
ACCTGGTTTCAAAACCAAAGGATGAAGTGCAAGCGGTGGCAGAAAAACCAGTGGTTGAAGACTAGCAATG
GTCTGATTCAGAAGGGCTCAGCACCAGTGGAGTATCCCAGCATCCATTGCAGCTATCCCCAGGGCTATCT
GGTGAACGCATCTGGAAGCCTTTCCATGTGGGGCAGCCAGACTTGG
